Addgene plasmid #183686: SP_H6_HaloK73T_KDEL_pCMV1
Purpose: Mammalian expression of ER-targeted metastable Halotag/folding sensor (HaloK73T)
Depositing lab: Edward Avezov. Depositing organization: University of Cambridge. Publication: Stress-induced protein disaggregation in the endoplasmic reticulum catalysed by BiP. Melo EP, Konno T, Farace I, Awadelkareem MA, Skov LR, Teodoro F, Sancho TP, Paton AW, Paton JC, Fares M, Paulo PMR, Zhang X, Avezov E. Nat Commun. 2022 May 6;13(1):2501. doi: 10.1038/s41467-022-30238-2. PubMed 35523806.
Backbone
  Vector backbone: pCMV
  Vector type: Mammalian Expression
Growth in bacteria
  Bacterial resistance: Ampicillin, 100 μg/mL
  Growth temperature: 37°C
  Growth strain: DH5alpha
  Copy number: Unknown
Gene/Insert
  Gene/Insert name: ER Halo(K73T)
  Species: Bacterial
  Mutation: K73T in Halotag
  Cloning method: Gibson Cloning
Terms and licenses: Academic/Nonprofit Terms; Industry Terms: Not Available to Industry
How to cite: SP_H6_HaloK73T_KDEL_pCMV1 was a gift from Edward Avezov (Addgene plasmid # 183686 ; http://n2t.net/addgene:183686 ; RRID:Addgene_183686)
