[The description below was written by a language model from this plasmid's Addgene catalogue record and pLannotate feature annotations shown in this document.]
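Description:
SP_H6_HaloK73T_KDEL_pCMV1 is a mammalian expression plasmid on a pCMV backbone that produces an endoplasmic reticulum-targeted, metastable version of HaloTag for use as a protein-folding sensor. In bacteria it is maintained through a high-copy ColE1/pUC-type origin and selected with ampicillin via the β-lactamase gene. An f1 phage origin is also present, along with leftover cloning-vector elements (lac promoter/operator, a T7 promoter, and fragments of lacI and lacZα) that play no role in the payload. No mammalian selection marker is annotated. An SV40 enhancer/early promoter lies downstream of the expression cassette, but no coding sequence is shown under its control.

The expression cassette is driven by the human CMV immediate-early enhancer and promoter and terminated by the human growth hormone polyadenylation signal. The open reading frame begins with the mouse preprotrypsin leader, a signal peptide that directs the nascent protein into the ER. This is followed by HaloTag, the modified bacterial dehalogenase that bonds covalently to chloroalkane ligands, here carrying the K73T substitution that the record describes as making it metastable. The construct name also indicates a hexahistidine tag and a C-terminal KDEL ER-retention motif, though neither is separately annotated.

The feature table additionally detects a roughly 1.1 kb fragment of human calreticulin directly downstream of HaloTag, which the catalogue entry does not mention. The record does not say whether this fragment is in frame with HaloTag, supplies the KDEL signal, or is a remnant of a parental construct. The plasmid is intended for transfection into mammalian cells to monitor folding, aggregation and disaggregation of a destabilised reporter protein within the ER lumen.
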