Features (pLannotate 1.2.2; 17 found; start..end, strand, type, name):
    314..693     +  enhancer       CMV enhancer: human cytomegalovirus immediate early enhancer
    695..894     +  promoter       CMV promoter: human cytomegalovirus (CMV) immediate early promoter
    928..972     +  CDS            preprotrypsin leader: leader sequence from mouse preprotrypsin
   1011..1889    +  CDS            HaloTag®: modified bacterial dehalogenase that forms covalent bonds with chloroalkane derivatives
   1927..3009    +  CDS            CALR (fragment): CALR_HUMAN - Also known as CRTC. Experimental evidence at protein level: Swiss-Prot protein existence level 1. Calcium-binding chaperone that promotes folding, oligomeric assembly and quality control in the endoplasmic reticulum (ER) via the calreticulin/calnexin cycle. This lectin interacts transiently with almost all of the monoglucosylated glycoproteins that are synthesized in the ER (PubMed:7876246). Interacts with the DNA-binding domain of NR3C1 and mediates its nuclear export (PubMed:11149926). Involved in maternal gene expression regulation. May participate in oocyte maturation via the
   3189..3811    +  polyA_signal   hGH poly(A) signal: human growth hormone polyadenylation signal
   3840..4169    +  promoter       SV40 promoter: SV40 enhancer and early promoter
   4208..4226    -  promoter       T7 promoter: promoter for bacteriophage T7 RNA polymerase
   4264..4280    -  protein_bind   lac operator: The lac repressor binds to the lac operator to inhibit transcription in E. coli. This inhibition can be relieved by adding lactose or isopropyl-β-D-thiogalactopyranoside (IPTG). lac repressor encoded by lacI
   4288..4318    -  promoter       lac promoter: promoter for the E. coli lac operon
   4333..4354    -  protein_bind   CAP binding site: CAP binding activates transcription in the presence of cAMP. E. coli catabolite activator protein
   4367..4459    -  CDS            lacI (fragment): lac repressor; lacI; The lac repressor binds to the lac operator to inhibit transcription in E. coli. This inhibition can be relieved by adding lactose or isopropyl-β-D-thiogalactopyranoside (IPTG).
   4642..5230    -  rep_origin     ori: high-copy-number ColE1/pMB1/pBR322/pUC origin of replication
   5401..6261    -  CDS            AmpR: β-lactamase; bla; confers resistance to ampicillin, carbenicillin, and related antibiotics
   6262..6366    -  promoter       AmpR promoter: bla
   6393..6821    +  rep_origin     f1 ori (sequence partly withheld): f1 bacteriophage origin of replication; arrow indicates direction of (+) strand synthesis
   6852..154     -  CDS            lacZα (fragment) (across the origin): LacZα fragment of β-galactosidase; lacZ fragment
>Addgene plasmid #183686 | SP_H6_HaloK73T_KDEL_pCMV1 | addgene full sequence | sequence record 390336 | Addgene NGS Result
TCGCCATTCAGGCTGCGCAACTGTTGGGAAGGGCGATCGGTGCGGGCCTCTTCGCTATTACGCCAGCTGG
CGAAAGGGGGATGTGCTGCAAGGCGATTAAGTTGGGTAACGCCAGGGTTTTCCCAGTCACGACGTTGTAA
AACGACGGCCAGTGCCAAGCTGATCTATACATTGAATCAATATTGGCAATTAGCCATATTAGTCATTGGT
TATATAGCATAAATCAATATTGGCTATTGGCCATTGCATACGTTGTATCTATATCATAATATGTACATTT
ATATTGGCTCATGTCCAATATGACCGCCATGTTGACATTGATTATTGACTAGTTATTAATAGTAATCAAT
TACGGGGTCATTAGTTCATAGCCCATATATGGAGTTCCGCGTTACATAACTTACGGTAAATGGCCCGCCT
GGCTGACCGCCCAACGACCCCCGCCCATTGACGTCAATAATGACGTATGTTCCCATAGTAACGCCAATAG
GGACTTTCCATTGACGTCAATGGGTGGAGTATTTACGGTAAACTGCCCACTTGGCAGTACATCAAGTGTA
TCATATGCCAAGTCCGCCCCCTATTGACGTCAATGACGGTAAATGGCCCGCCTGGCATTATGCCCAGTAC
ATGACCTTACGGGACTTTCCTACTTGGCAGTACATCTACGTATTAGTCATCGCTATTACCATGGTGATGC
GGTTTTGGCAGTACACCAATGGGCGTGGATAGCGGTTTGACTCACGGGGATTTCCAAGTCTCCACCCCAT
TGACGTCAATGGGAGTTTGTTTTGGCACCAAAATCAACGGGACTTTCCAAAATGTCGTAATAACCCCGCC
CCGTTGACGCAAATGGGCGGTAGGCGTGTACGGTGGGAGGTCTATATAAGCAGAGCTCGTTTAGTGAACC
GTCAGAATTAATTCACCATGTCTGCACTTCTGATCCTAGCTCTTGTTGGAGCTGCAGTTGCTATGCACCA
TCATCATCACCATGCGGCCGCATCTCTCGAGGCAGAAATCGGTACTGGCTTTCCATTCGACCCCCATTAT
GTGGAAGTCCTGGGCGAGCGCATGCACTACGTCGATGTTGGTCCGCGCGATGGCACCCCTGTGCTGTTCC
TGCACGGTAACCCGACCTCCTCCTACGTGTGGCGCAACATCATCCCGCATGTTGCACCGACCCATCGCTG
CATTGCTCCAGACCTGATCGGTATGGGCAAATCCGACACACCAGACCTGGGTTATTTCTTCGACGACCAC
GTCCGCTTCATGGATGCCTTCATCGAAGCCCTGGGTCTGGAAGAGGTCGTCCTGGTCATTCACGACTGGG
GCTCCGCTCTGGGTTTCCACTGGGCCAAGCGCAATCCAGAGCGCGTCAAAGGTATTGCATTTATGGAGTT
CATCCGCCCTATCCCGACCTGGGACGAATGGCCAGAATTTGCCCGCGAGACCTTCCAGGCCTTCCGCACC
ACCGACGTCGGCCGCAAGCTGATCATCGATCAGAACGTTTTTATCGAGGGTACGCTGCCGATGGGTGTCG
TCCGCCCGCTGACTGAAGTCGAGATGGACCATTACCGCGAGCCGTTCCTGAATCCTGTTGACCGCGAGCC
ACTGTGGCGCTTCCCAAACGAGCTGCCAATCGCCGGTGAGCCAGCGAACATCGTCGCGCTGGTCGAAGAA
TACATGGACTGGCTGCACCAGTCCCCTGTCCCGAAGCTGCTGTTCTGGGGCACCCCAGGCGTTCTGATCC
CACCGGCCGAAGCCGCTCGCCTGGCCAAAAGCCTGCCTAACTGCAAGGCTGTGGACATCGGCCCGGGTCT
GAATCTGCTGCAAGAAGACAACCCGGACCTGATCGGCAGCGAGATCGCGCGCTGGCTTTCGACGGTCGAC
GGATCCGCAGATCTAGCGGCCAAGGATGAGTTGTAGTCCGTGCCGCTGCTGCTCGGCCTCCTCGGCCTGG
CCGTCGCCGAGCCTGCCGTCTACTTCAAGGAGCAGTTTCTGGACGGAGACGGGTGGACTTCCCGCTGGAT
CGAATCCAAACACAAGTCAGATTTTGGCAAATTCGTTCTCAGTTCCGGCAAGTTCTACGGTGACGAGGAG
AAAGATAAAGGTTTGCAGACAAGCCAGGATGCACGCTTTTATGCTCTGTCGGCCAGTTTCGAGCCTTTCA
GCAACAAAGGCCAGACGCTGGTGGTGCAGTTCACGGTGAAACATGAGCAGAACATCGACTGTGGGGGCGG
CTATGTGAAGCTGTTTCCTAATAGTTTGGACCAGACAGACATGCACGGAGACTCAGAATACAACATCATG
TTTGGTCCCGACATCTGTGGCCCTGGCACCAAGAAGGTTCATGTCATCTTCAACTACAAGGGCAAGAACG
TGCTGATCAACAAGGACATCCGTTGCAAGGATGATGAGTTTACACACCTGTACACACTGATTGTGCGGCC
AGACAACACCTATGAGGTGAAGATTGACAACAGCCAGGTGGAGTCCGGCTCCTTGGAAGACGATTGGGAC
TTCCTGCCACCCAAGAAGATAAAGGATCCTGATGCTTCAAAACCGGAAGACTGGGATGAGCGGGCCAAGA
TCGATGATCCCACAGACTCCAAGCCTGAGGACTGGGACAAGCCCGAGCATATCCCTGACCCTGATGCTAA
GAAGCCCGAGGACTGGGATGAAGAGATGGACGGAGAGTGGGAACCCCCAGTGATTCAGAACCCTGAGTAC
AAGGGTGAGTGGAAGCCCCGGCAGATCGACAACCCAGATTACAAGGGCACTTGGATCCACCCAGAAATTG
ACAACCCCGAGTATTCTCCCGATCCCAGTATCTATGCCTATGATAACTTTGGCGTGCTGGGCCTGGACCT
CTGGCAGGTCAAGTCTGGCACCATCTTTGACAACTTCCTCATCACCAACGATGAGGCATACGCTGAGGAG
TTTGGCAACGAGACGTGGGGCGTAACAAAGGCAGCAGAGAAACAAATGAAGGACAAACAGGACGAGGAGC
AGAGGACAAGGAGGATGATGAGGACAAAGATGAGGATGAGGAGGATGAGGAGGACAAGGAGGAAGATGAG
GAGGAAGATGTCCCCGGCCAGGCCAAGGACGAGCTGTAGAGAGGCCTGCCTCCAGGGCTGGACTGAGGCC
TGAACTAGTCGCGGCCGCTTTCGAATCTAGAGGATCCCGGGTGGCATCCCTGTGACCCCTCCCCAGTGCC
TCTCCTGGCCCTGGAAGTTGCCACTCCAGTGCCCACCAGCCTTGTCCTAATAAAATTAAGTTGCATCATT
TTGTCTGACTAGGTGTCCTTCTATAATATTATGGGGTGGAGGGGGGTGGTATGGAGCAAGGGGCAAGTTG
GGAAGACAACCTGTAGGGCCTGCGGGGTCTATTGGGAACCAAGCTGGAGTGCAGTGGCACAATCTTGGCT
CACTGCAATCTCCGCCTCCTGGGTTCAAGCGATTCTCCTGCCTCAGCCTCCCGAGTTGTTGGGATTCCAG
GCATGCATGACCAGGCTCAGCTAATTTTTGTTTTTTTGGTAGAGACGGGGTTTCACCATATTGGCCAGGC
TGGTCTCCAACTCCTAATCTCAGGTGATCTACCCACCTTGGCCTCCCAAATTGCTGGGATTACAGGCGTG
AACCACTGCTCCCTTCCCTGTCCTTCTGATTTTAAAATAACTATACCAGCAGGAGGACGTCCAGACACAG
CATAGGCTACCTGGCCATGCCCAACCGGTGGGACATTTGAGTTGCTTGCTTGGCACTGTCCTCTCATGCG
TTGGGTCCACTCAGTAGATGCCTGTTGAATTGGGTACGCGGCCAGCTTGGCTGTGGAATGTGTGTCAGTT
AGGGTGTGGAAAGTCCCCAGGCTCCCCAGCAGGCAGAAGTATGCAAAGCATGCATCTCAATTAGTCAGCA
ACCAGGTGTGGAAAGTCCCCAGGCTCCCCAGCAGGCAGAAGTATGCAAAGCATGCATCTCAATTAGTCAG
CAACCATAGTCCCGCCCCTAACTCCGCCCATCCCGCCCCTAACTCCGCCCAGTTCCGCCCATTCTCCGCC
CCATGGCTGACTAATTTTTTTTATTTATGCAGAGGCCGAGGCCGCCTCGGCCTCTGAGCTATTCCAGAAG
TAGTGAGGAGGCTTTTTTGGAGGCCTAGGCTTTTGCAAAAAGCTCCTCGAGGAACTGAAAAACCAGAAAG
TTAATTCCCTATAGTGAGTCGTATTAAATTCGTAATCATGTCATAGCTGTTTCCTGTGTGAAATTGTTAT
CCGCTCACAATTCCACACAACATACGAGCCGGAAGCATAAAGTGTAAAGCCTGGGGTGCCTAATGAGTGA
GCTAACTCACATTAATTGCGTTGCGCTCACTGCCCGCTTTCCAGTCGGGAAACCTGTCGTGCCAGCTGCA
TTAATGAATCGGCCAACGCGCGGGGAGAGGCGGTTTGCGTATTGGGCGCTCTTCCGCTTCCTCGCTCACT
GACTCGCTGCGCTCGGTCGTTCGGCTGCGGCGAGCGGTATCAGCTCACTCAAAGGCGGTAATACGGTTAT
CCACAGAATCAGGGGATAACGCAGGAAAGAACATGTGAGCAAAAGGCCAGCAAAAGGCCAGGAACCGTAA
AAAGGCCGCGTTGCTGGCGTTTTTCCATAGGCTCCGCCCCCCTGACGAGCATCACAAAAATCGACGCTCA
AGTCAGAGGTGGCGAAACCCGACAGGACTATAAAGATACCAGGCGTTTCCCCCTGGAAGCTCCCTCGTGC
GCTCTCCTGTTCCGACCCTGCCGCTTACCGGATACCTGTCCGCCTTTCTCCCTTCGGGAAGCGTGGCGCT
TTCTCATAGCTCACGCTGTAGGTATCTCAGTTCGGTGTAGGTCGTTCGCTCCAAGCTGGGCTGTGTGCAC
GAACCCCCCGTTCAGCCCGACCGCTGCGCCTTATCCGGTAACTATCGTCTTGAGTCCAACCCGGTAAGAC
ACGACTTATCGCCACTGGCAGCAGCCACTGGTAACAGGATTAGCAGAGCGAGGTATGTAGGCGGTGCTAC
AGAGTTCTTGAAGTGGTGGCCTAACTACGGCTACACTAGAAGAACAGTATTTGGTATCTGCGCTCTGCTG
AAGCCAGTTACCTTCGGAAAAAGAGTTGGTAGCTCTTGATCCGGCAAACAAACCACCGCTGGTAGCGGTG
GTTTTTTTGTTTGCAAGCAGCAGATTACGCGCAGAAAAAAAGGATCTCAAGAAGATCCTTTGATCTTTTC
TACGGGGTCTGACGCTCAGTGGAACGAAAACTCACGTTAAGGGATTTTGGTCATGAGATTATCAAAAAGG
ATCTTCACCTAGATCCTTTTAAATTAAAAATGAAGTTTTAAATCAATCTAAAGTATATATGAGTAAACTT
GGTCTGACAGTTACCAATGCTTAATCAGTGAGGCACCTATCTCAGCGATCTGTCTATTTCGTTCATCCAT
AGTTGCCTGACTCCCCGTCGTGTAGATAACTACGATACGGGAGGGCTTACCATCTGGCCCCAGTGCTGCA
ATGATACCGCGAGACCCACGCTCACCGGCTCCAGATTTATCAGCAATAAACCAGCCAGCCGGAAGGGCCG
AGCGCAGAAGTGGTCCTGCAACTTTATCCGCCTCCATCCAGTCTATTAATTGTTGCCGGGAAGCTAGAGT
AAGTAGTTCGCCAGTTAATAGTTTGCGCAACGTTGTTGCCATTGCTACAGGCATCGTGGTGTCACGCTCG
TCGTTTGGTATGGCTTCATTCAGCTCCGGTTCCCAACGATCAAGGCGAGTTACATGATCCCCCATGTTGT
GCAAAAAAGCGGTTAGCTCCTTCGGTCCTCCGATCGTTGTCAGAAGTAAGTTGGCCGCAGTGTTATCACT
CATGGTTATGGCAGCACTGCATAATTCTCTTACTGTCATGCCATCCGTAAGATGCTTTTCTGTGACTGGT
GAGTACTCAACCAAGTCATTCTGAGAATAGTGTATGCGGCGACCGAGTTGCTCTTGCCCGGCGTCAATAC
GGGATAATACCGCGCCACATAGCAGAACTTTAAAAGTGCTCATCATTGGAAAACGTTCTTCGGGGCGAAA
ACTCTCAAGGATCTTACCGCTGTTGAGATCCAGTTCGATGTAACCCACTCGTGCACCCAACTGATCTTCA
GCATCTTTTACTTTCACCAGCGTTTCTGGGTGAGCAAAAACAGGAAGGCAAAATGCCGCAAAAAAGGGAA
TAAGGGCGACACGGAAATGTTGAATACTCATACTCTTCCTTTTTCAATATTATTGAAGCATTTATCAGGG
TTATTGTCTCATGAGCGGATACATATTTGAATGTATTTAGAAAAATAAACAAATAGGGGTTCCGCGCACA
TTTCCCCGAAAAGTGCCACCTG
[124 nt withheld, positions 6393-6516]
C
[91 nt withheld, positions 6518-6608]
A
[49 nt withheld, positions 6610-6658]
CCTTTGACGTTGGAGTCCACGTTCTTT
[37 nt withheld, positions 6686-6722]
ACCCTATCTCGGTCTATTCTTTTGATTTATAAGGGATTTTGCCGATTTCGGCCTATTGGTTAAAAAATGA
GCTGATTTAACAAAAATTTAACGCGAATTTTAACAAAATATTAACGCTTACAATTTCCAT
